>Addgene plasmid #214784 | pMSCV-IRES-GFP/CALR del52-KDEL | addgene full sequence | sequence record 429000 | Addgene NGS Result
ATGAAAGACCCCACCTGTAGGTTTGGCAAGCTAGCTTAAGTAACGCCATTTTGCAAGGCATGGAAAATAC
ATAACTGAGAATAGAGAAGTTCAGATCAAGGTTAGGAACAGAGAGACAGCAGAATATGGGCCAAACAGGA
TATCTGTGGTAAGCAGTTCCTGCCCCGGCTCAGGGCCAAGAACAGATGGTCCCCAGATGCGGTCCCGCCC
TCAGCAGTTTCTAGAGAACCATCAGATGTTTCCAGGGTGCCCCAAGGACCTGAAATGACCCTGTGCCTTA
TTTGAACTAACCAATCAGTTCGCTTCTCGCTTCTGTTCGCGCGCTTCTGCTCCCCGAGCTCAATAAAAGA
GCCCACAACCCCTCACTCGGCGCGCCAGTCCTCCGATAGACTGCGTCGCCCGGGTACCCGTATTCCCAAT
AAAGCCTCTTGCTGTTTGCATCCGAATCGTGGACTCGCTGATCCTTGGGAGGGTCTCCTCAGATTGATTG
ACTGCCCACCTCGGGGGTCTTTCATTTGGAGGTTCCACCGAGATTTGGAGACCCCTGCCCAGGGACCACC
GACCCCCCCGCCGGGAGGTAAGCTGGCCAGCGGTCGTTTCGTGTCTGTCTCTGTCTTTGTGCGTGTTTGT
GCCGGCATCTAATGTTTGCGCCTGCGTCTGTACTAGTTAGCTAACTAGCTCTGTATCTGGCGGACCCGTG
GTGGAACTGACGAGTTCTGAACACCCGGCCGCAACCCTGGGAGACGTCCCAGGGACTTTGGGGGCCGTTT
TTGTGGCCCGACCTGAGGAAGGGAGTCGATGTGGAATCCGACCCCGTCAGGATATGTGGTTCTGGTAGGA
GACGAGAACCTAAAACAGTTCCCGCCTCCGTCTGAATTTTTGCTTTCGGTTTGGAACCGAAGCCGCGCGT
CTTGTCTGCTGCAGCGCTGCAGCATCGTTCTGTGTTGTCTCTGTCTGACTGTGTTTCTGTATTTGTCTGA
AAATTAGGGCCAGACTGTTACCACTCCCTTAAGTTTGACCTTAGGTCACTGGAAAGATGTCGAGCGGATC
GCTCACAACCAGTCGGTAGATGTCAAGAAGAGACGTTGGGTTACCTTCTGCTCTGCAGAATGGCCAACCT
TTAACGTCGGATGGCCGCGAGACGGCACCTTTAACCGAGACCTCATCACCCAGGTTAAGATCAAGGTCTT
TTCACCTGGCCCGCATGGACACCCAGACCAGGTCCCCTACATCGTGACCTGGGAAGCCTTGGCTTTTGAC
CCCCCTCCCTGGGTCAAGCCCTTTGTACACCCTAAGCCTCCGCCTCCTCTTCCTCCATCCGCCCCGTCTC
TCCCCCTTGAACCTCCTCGTTCGACCCCGCCTCGATCCTCCCTTTATCCAGCCCTCACTCCTTCTCTAGG
CGCCGGAATTCGCCACCATGCTGCTATCCGTGCCGCTGCTGCTCGGCCTCCTCGGCCTGGCCGTCGCCGA
GCCTGCCGTCTACTTCAAGGAGCAGTTTCTGGACGGAGACGGGTGGACTTCCCGCTGGATCGAATCCAAA
CACAAGTCAGATTTTGGCAAATTCGTTCTCAGTTCCGGCAAGTTCTACGGTGACGAGGAGAAAGATAAAG
GTTTGCAGACAAGCCAGGATGCACGCTTTTATGCTCTGTCGGCCAGTTTCGAGCCTTTCAGCAACAAAGG
CCAGACGCTGGTGGTGCAGTTCACGGTGAAACATGAGCAGAACATCGACTGTGGGGGCGGCTATGTGAAG
CTGTTTCCTAATAGTTTGGACCAGACAGACATGCACGGAGACTCAGAATACAACATCATGTTTGGTCCCG
ACATCTGTGGCCCTGGCACCAAGAAGGTTCATGTCATCTTCAACTACAAGGGCAAGAACGTGCTGATCAA
CAAGGACATCCGTTGCAAGGATGATGAGTTTACACACCTGTACACACTGATTGTGCGGCCAGACAACACC
TATGAGGTGAAGATTGACAACAGCCAGGTGGAGTCCGGCTCCTTGGAAGACGATTGGGACTTCCTGCCAC
CCAAGAAGATAAAGGATCCTGATGCTTCAAAACCGGAAGACTGGGATGAGCGGGCCAAGATCGATGATCC
CACAGACTCCAAGCCTGAGGACTGGGACAAGCCCGAGCATATCCCTGACCCTGATGCTAAGAAGCCCGAG
GACTGGGATGAAGAGATGGACGGAGAGTGGGAACCCCCAGTGATTCAGAACCCTGAGTACAAGGGTGAGT
GGAAGCCCCGGCAGATCGACAACCCAGATTACAAGGGCACTTGGATCCACCCAGAAATTGACAACCCCGA
GTATTCTCCCGATCCCAGTATCTATGCCTATGATAACTTTGGCGTGCTGGGCCTGGACCTCTGGCAGGTC
AAGTCTGGCACCATCTTTGACAACTTCCTCATCACCAACGATGAGGCATACGCTGAGGAGTTTGGCAACG
AGACGTGGGGCGTAACAAAGGCAGCAGAGAAACAAATGAAGGACAAACAGGACGAGGAGCAGAGGACAAG
GAGGATGATGAGGACAAAGATGAGGATGAGGAGGATGAGGAGGACAAGGAGGAAGATGAGGAGGAAGATG
TCCCCGGCCAGGCCAAGGACGAGCTGTAGAGAGGCCTGCCTCCAGGGCTGGACTGAGGCCAAGGACGAGC
TGTAGCTCGAGCGGGATCAATTCCGCCCCCCCCCTAACGTTACTGGCCGAAGCCGCTTGGAATAAGGCCG
GTGTGCGTTTGTCTATATGTTATTTTCCACCATATTGCCGTCTTTTGGCAATGTGAGGGCCCGGAAACCT
GGCCCTGTCTTCTTGACGAGCATTCCTAGGGGTCTTTCCCCTCTCGCCAAAGGAATGCAAGGTCTGTTGA
ATGTCGTGAAGGAAGCAGTTCCTCTGGAAGCTTCTTGAAGACAAACAACGTCTGTAGCGACCCTTTGCAG
GCAGCGGAACCCCCCACCTGGCGACAGGTGCCTCTGCGGCCAAAAGCCACGTGTATAAGATACACCTGCA
AAGGCGGCACAACCCCAGTGCCACGTTGTGAGTTGGATAGTTGTGGAAAGAGTCAAATGGCTCTCCTCAA
GCGTATTCAACAAGGGGCTGAAGGATGCCCAGAAGGTACCCCATTGTATGGGATCTGATCTGGGGCCTCG
GTGCACATGCTTTACATGTGTTTAGTCGAGGTTAAAAAAACGTCTAGGCCCCCCGAACCACGGGGACGTG
GTTTTCCTTTGAAAAACACGATAATACCATGGTGAGCAAGGGCGAGGAGCTGTTCACCGGGGTGGTGCCC
ATCCTGGTCGAGCTGGACGGCGACGTAAACGGCCACAAGTTCAGCGTGTCCGGCGAGGGCGAGGGCGATG
CCACCTACGGCAAGCTGACCCTGAAGTTCATCTGCACCACCGGCAAGCTGCCCGTGCCCTGGCCCACCCT
CGTGACCACCCTGACCTACGGCGTGCAGTGCTTCAGCCGCTACCCCGACCACATGAAGCAGCACGACTTC
TTCAAGTCCGCCATGCCCGAAGGCTACGTCCAGGAGCGCACCATCTTCTTCAAGGACGACGGCAACTACA
AGACCCGCGCCGAGGTGAAGTTCGAGGGCGACACCCTGGTGAACCGCATCGAGCTGAAGGGCATCGACTT
CAAGGAGGACGGCAACATCCTGGGGCACAAGCTGGAGTACAACTACAACAGCCACAACGTCTATATCATG
GCCGACAAGCAGAAGAACGGCATCAAGGTGAACTTCAAGATCCGCCACAACATCGAGGACGGCAGCGTGC
AGCTCGCCGACCACTACCAGCAGAACACCCCCATCGGCGACGGCCCCGTGCTGCTGCCCGACAACCACTA
CCTGAGCACCCAGTCCGCCCTGAGCAAAGACCCCAACGAGAAGCGCGATCACATGGTCCTGCTGGAGTTC
GTGACCGCCGCCGGGATCACTCTCGGCATGGACGAGCTGTACAAGTAAAGCGGCCGCGACTCTAGAGTCG
ACCTGCAGGCATGCAAGCTTCAGGTAGCCGGCTAACGTTAACAACCGGTACCTCTAGAACTATAGCTAGC
ATGCGCAAATTTAAAGCGCTGATATCGATAAAATAAAAGATTTTATTTAGTCTCCAGAAAAAGGGGGGAA
TGAAAGACCCCACCTGTAGGTTTGGCAAGCTAGCTTAAGTAACGCCATTTTGCAAGGCATGGAAAATACA
TAACTGAGAATAGAGAAGTTCAGATCAAGGTTAGGAACAGAGAGACAGCAGAATATGGGCCAAACAGGAT
ATCTGTGGTAAGCAGTTCCTGCCCCGGCTCAGGGCCAAGAACAGATGGTCCCCAGATGCGGTCCCGCCCT
CAGCAGTTTCTAGAGAACCATCAGATGTTTCCAGGGTGCCCCAAGGACCTGAAATGACCCTGTGCCTTAT
TTGAACTAACCAATCAGTTCGCTTCTCGCTTCTGTTCGCGCGCTTCTGCTCCCCGAGCTCAATAAAAGAG
CCCACAACCCCTCACTCGGCGCGCCAGTCCTCCGATAGACTGCGTCGCCCGGGTACCCGTGTATCCAATA
AACCCTCTTGCAGTTGCATCCGACTTGTGGTCTCGCTGTTCCTTGGGAGGGTCTCCTCTGAGTGATTGAC
TACCCGTCAGCGGGGGTCTTTCATGGGTAACAGTTTCTTGAAGTTGGAGAACAACATTCTGAGGGTAGGA
GTCGAATATTAAGTAATCCTGACTCAATTAGCCACTGTTTTGAATCCACATACTCCAATACTCCTGAAAT
AGTTCATTATGGACAGCGCAGAAAGAGCTGGGGAGAATTGTGAAATTGTTATCCGCTCACAATTCCACAC
AACATACGAGCCGGAAGCATAAAGTGTAAAGCCTGGGGTGCCTAATGAGTGAGCTAACTCACATTAATTG
CGTTGCGCTCACTGCCCGCTTTCCAGTCGGGAAACCTGTCGTGCCAGCTGCATTAATGAATCGGCCAACG
CGCGGGGAGAGGCGGTTTGCGTATTGGGCGCTCTTCCGCTTCCTCGCTCACTGACTCGCTGCGCTCGGTC
GTTCGGCTGCGGCGAGCGGTATCAGCTCACTCAAAGGCGGTAATACGGTTATCCACAGAATCAGGGGATA
ACGCAGGAAAGAACATGTGAGCAAAAGGCCAGCAAAAGGCCAGGAACCGTAAAAAGGCCGCGTTGCTGGC
GTTTTTCCATAGGCTCCGCCCCCCTGACGAGCATCACAAAAATCGACGCTCAAGTCAGAGGTGGCGAAAC
CCGACAGGACTATAAAGATACCAGGCGTTTCCCCCTGGAAGCTCCCTCGTGCGCTCTCCTGTTCCGACCC
TGCCGCTTACCGGATACCTGTCCGCCTTTCTCCCTTCGGGAAGCGTGGCGCTTTCTCATAGCTCACGCTG
TAGGTATCTCAGTTCGGTGTAGGTCGTTCGCTCCAAGCTGGGCTGTGTGCACGAACCCCCCGTTCAGCCC
GACCGCTGCGCCTTATCCGGTAACTATCGTCTTGAGTCCAACCCGGTAAGACACGACTTATCGCCACTGG
CAGCAGCCACTGGTAACAGGATTAGCAGAGCGAGGTATGTAGGCGGTGCTACAGAGTTCTTGAAGTGGTG
GCCTAACTACGGCTACACTAGAAGAACAGTATTTGGTATCTGCGCTCTGCTGAAGCCAGTTACCTTCGGA
AAAAGAGTTGGTAGCTCTTGATCCGGCAAACAAACCACCGCTGGTAGCGGTGGTTTTTTTGTTTGCAAGC
AGCAGATTACGCGCAGAAAAAAAGGATCTCAAGAAGATCCTTTGATCTTTTCTACGGGGTCTGACGCTCA
GTGGAACGAAAACTCACGTTAAGGGATTTTGGTCATGAGATTATCAAAAAGGATCTTCACCTAGATCCTT
TTAAATTAAAAATGAAGTTTTAAATCAATCTAAAGTATATATGAGTAAACTTGGTCTGACAGTTACCAAT
GCTTAATCAGTGAGGCACCTATCTCAGCGATCTGTCTATTTCGTTCATCCATAGTTGCCTGACTCCCCGT
CGTGTAGATAACTACGATACGGGAGGGCTTACCATCTGGCCCCAGTGCTGCAATGATACCGCGAGACCCA
CGCTCACCGGCTCCAGATTTATCAGCAATAAACCAGCCAGCCGGAAGGGCCGAGCGCAGAAGTGGTCCTG
CAACTTTATCCGCCTCCATCCAGTCTATTAATTGTTGCCGGGAAGCTAGAGTAAGTAGTTCGCCAGTTAA
TAGTTTGCGCAACGTTGTTGCCATTGCTACAGGCATCGTGGTGTCACGCTCGTCGTTTGGTATGGCTTCA
TTCAGCTCCGGTTCCCAACGATCAAGGCGAGTTACATGATCCCCCATGTTGTGCAAAAAAGCGGTTAGCT
CCTTCGGTCCTCCGATCGTTGTCAGAAGTAAGTTGGCCGCAGTGTTATCACTCATGGTTATGGCAGCACT
GCATAATTCTCTTACTGTCATGCCATCCGTAAGATGCTTTTCTGTGACTGGTGAGTACTCAACCAAGTCA
TTCTGAGAATAGTGTATGCGGCGACCGAGTTGCTCTTGCCCGGCGTCAATACGGGATAATACCGCGCCAC
ATAGCAGAACTTTAAAAGTGCTCATCATTGGAAAACGTTCTTCGGGGCGAAAACTCTCAAGGATCTTACC
GCTGTTGAGATCCAGTTCGATGTAACCCACTCGTGCACCCAACTGATCTTCAGCATCTTTTACTTTCACC
AGCGTTTCTGGGTGAGCAAAAACAGGAAGGCAAAATGCCGCAAAAAAGGGAATAAGGGCGACACGGAAAT
GTTGAATACTCATACTCTTCCTTTTTCAATATTATTGAAGCATTTATCAGGGTTATTGTCTCATGAGCGG
ATACATATTTGAATGTATTTAGAAAAATAAACAAATAGGGGTTCCGCGCACATTTCCCCGAAAAGTGCCA
CCTGACGTCTAAGAAACCATTATTATCATGACATTAACCTATAAAAATAGGCGTATCACGAGGCCCTTTC
GTCTCGCGCGTTTCGGTGATGACGGTGAAAACCTCTGACACATGCAGCTCCCGGAGACGGTCACAGCTTG
TCTGTAAGCGGATGCCGGGAGCAGACAAGCCCGTCAGGGCGCGTCAGCGGGTGTTGGCGGGTGTCGGGGC
TGGCTTAACTATGCGGCATCAGAGCAGATTGTACTGAGAGTGCACCATATGCGGTGTGAAATACCGCACA
GATGCGTAAGGAGAAAATACCGCATCAGGCGCCATTCGCCATTCAGGCTGCGCAACTGTTGGGAAGGGCG
ATCGGTGCGGGCCTCTTCGCTATTACGCCAGCTGGCGAAAGGGGGATGTGCTGCAAGGCGATTAAGTTGG
GTAACGCCAGGGTTTTCCCAGTCACGACGTTGTAAAACGACGGCGCAAGGAATGGTGCATGCAAGGAGAT
GGCGCCCAACAGTCCCCCGGCCACGGGGCCTGCCACCATACCCACGCCGAAACAAGCGCTCATGAGCCCG
AAGTGGCGAGCCCGATCTTCCCCATCGGTGATGTCGGCGATATAGGCGCCAGCAACCGCACCTGTGGCGC
CGGTGATGCCGGCCACGATGCGTCCGGCGTAGAGGCGATTAGTCCAATTTGTTAAAGACAGGATATCAGT
GGTCCAGGCTCTAGTTTTGACTCAACAATATCACCAGCTGAAGCCTATAGAGTACGAGCCATAGATAAAA
TAAAAGATTTTATTTAGTCTCCAGAAAAAGGGGGGA
Features (pLannotate 1.2.2; 20 found; start..end, strand, type, name):
    580..921     +  misc_feature   MESV Ψ: packaging signal of murine embryonic stem cell virus
    988..1404    +  CDS            gag (truncated): truncated Moloney murine leukemia virus (MMLV) gag gene lacking the start codon
   1418..2509    +  CDS            CALR (fragment): CALR_HUMAN - Also known as CRTC. Experimental evidence at protein level: Swiss-Prot protein existence level 1. Calcium-binding chaperone that promotes folding, oligomeric assembly and quality control in the endoplasmic reticulum (ER) via the calreticulin/calnexin cycle. This lectin interacts transiently with almost all of the monoglucosylated glycoproteins that are synthesized in the ER (PubMed:7876246). Interacts with the DNA-binding domain of NR3C1 and mediates its nuclear export (PubMed:11149926). Involved in maternal gene expression regulation. May participate in oocyte maturation via the
   2686..3246    +  misc_feature   IRES: internal ribosome entry site (IRES) of the encephalomyocarditis virus (EMCV)
   3249..3968    +  CDS            EGFP: the original enhanced GFP (Yang et al., 1996) mammalian codon-optimized
   3980..4010    +  misc_feature   MCS (fragment): pUC18/19 multiple cloning site
   4130..4644    +  LTR            3' LTR: 3' long terminal repeat from murine embryonic stem cell virus
   4806..4822    -  protein_bind   lac operator: The lac repressor binds to the lac operator to inhibit transcription in E. coli. This inhibition can be relieved by adding lactose or isopropyl-β-D-thiogalactopyranoside (IPTG). lac repressor encoded by lacI
   4830..4860    -  promoter       lac promoter: promoter for the E. coli lac operon
   4875..4896    -  protein_bind   CAP binding site: CAP binding activates transcription in the presence of cAMP. E. coli catabolite activator protein
   4909..5001    -  CDS            lacI (fragment): lac repressor; lacI; The lac repressor binds to the lac operator to inhibit transcription in E. coli. This inhibition can be relieved by adding lactose or isopropyl-β-D-thiogalactopyranoside (IPTG).
   5184..5772    -  rep_origin     ori: high-copy-number ColE1/pMB1/pBR322/pUC origin of replication
   5943..6803    -  CDS            AmpR: β-lactamase; bla; confers resistance to ampicillin, carbenicillin, and related antibiotics
   6804..6908    -  promoter       AmpR promoter: bla
   7003..7038    +  CDS            rop (fragment): Rop protein, which maintains plasmids at low copy number; rop
   7140..7239    +  misc_feature   bom (fragment): basis of mobility region from pBR322
   7245..7394    -  CDS            lacZα (fragment): LacZα fragment of β-galactosidase; lacZ fragment
   7394..7595    -  CDS            TcR (fragment): tetracycline efflux protein; tet; confers resistance to tetracycline
   7596..7694    +  CDS            env (fragment): murine leukemia virus gPr80 envelope polyprotein precursor; env; proteolytically cleaved into gp70SU and p15TM subunits
   7736..516     +  LTR            5' LTR (across the origin): 5' long terminal repeat from murine embryonic stem cell virus
