[The description below was written by a language model from this plasmid's Addgene catalogue record and pLannotate feature annotations shown in this document.]
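Description:
pMSCV-IRES-GFP/CALR del52-KDEL is a gammaretroviral expression plasmid built on the pMSCV-IRES-GFP backbone for delivering a modified human calreticulin (CALR) cDNA into mammalian cells. The sequenced plasmid is about 7.7 kb. It is propagated in E. coli through a high-copy ColE1/pUC-type origin and selected with ampicillin via the β-lactamase gene and its promoter. The remaining bacterial annotations (fragments of lacI, lacZα, rop, bom and the tetracycline resistance gene, plus a lac promoter/operator) are non-functional remnants of earlier cloning vectors.

The retroviral cassette is flanked by murine embryonic stem cell virus 5′ and 3′ LTRs. The 5′ LTR spans the plasmid's numbering origin and serves as the MSCV promoter. Downstream lie the Ψ packaging signal and a truncated, start-codon-less gag segment, which together allow the transcript to be packaged into virions when viral proteins are supplied in trans by packaging cells. The CALR insert, cloned between EcoRI and XhoI sites, is followed by an EMCV IRES and EGFP, so a single bicistronic transcript yields both the CALR variant and a green fluorescent marker for identifying or sorting transduced cells.

The insert name indicates the del52 mutant, the 52-bp deletion frameshift form of CALR, with a KDEL ER-retention motif added. The feature table matches only the portion corresponding to wild-type CALR, consistent with an altered C-terminus. The stated purpose is mammalian expression of this protein. The associated study concerns how loss of KDEL function in frameshift-mutant calreticulin affects the thrombopoietin receptor MPL, which suggests the construct tests the effect of restoring that motif.
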