Addgene plasmid #214784: pMSCV-IRES-GFP/CALR del52-KDEL
Purpose: Mammalian expression of human CALR del52-KDEL
Depositing lab: Norio Komatsu. Depositing organization: Juntendo University. Publication: Loss of KDEL function from a calreticulin frameshift mutation drives expression of an immature, mutant calreticulin-dependent form of the thrombopoietin receptor MPL. Masubuchi N, Yang Y, Imai M, Kihara Y, Morishita S, Edahiro Y, Komatsu N. Haematologica. 2025 Nov 6. doi: 10.3324/haematol.2025.287585. PubMed 41195513.
Backbone
  Vector backbone: pMSCV-IRES-GFP
  Backbone manufacturer: addgene(Plasmid #20672)
  Backbone size w/o insert (bp): 6500
  Vector type: Retroviral
Growth in bacteria
  Bacterial resistance: Ampicillin, 100 μg/mL
  Growth temperature: 37°C
  Growth strain: NEB Stable
  Copy number: Unknown
Gene/Insert
  Gene/Insert name: CALR del52-KDEL
  Species: H. sapiens (human)
  Entrez Gene: CALR (a.k.a. CALR1, CRT, HEL-S-99n, RO, SSA, cC1qR)
  Promoter: MSCV
  Cloning method: Restriction Enzyme; 5′ cloning site EcoRI (unknown if destroyed); 3′ cloning site XhoI (unknown if destroyed)
  Sequencing primers: 5′ original
Terms and licenses: Academic/Nonprofit Terms; Industry Terms: Not Available to Industry
How to cite: pMSCV-IRES-GFP/CALR del52-KDEL was a gift from Norio Komatsu (Addgene plasmid # 214784 ; http://n2t.net/addgene:214784 ; RRID:Addgene_214784)
